Addgene plasmid #71685: pdCas9-DNMT3A-EGFP (ANV)
Purpose: Expression of mutant human codon-optimized dCas9-DNMT3A fusion (inactive catalytic domain of DNMT3A) with T2A-EGFP; cloning backbone for sgRNA
Depositing lab: Vlatka Zoldos. Publication: Repurposing the CRISPR-Cas9 system for targeted DNA methylation. Vojta A, Dobrinic P, Tadic V, Bockor L, Korac P, Julg B, Klasic M, Zoldos V. Nucleic Acids Res. 2016 Mar 11. pii: gkw159. 10.1093/nar/gkw159 PubMed 26969735.
Backbone
  Vector backbone: PX462
  Backbone size w/o insert (bp): 4246
  Total vector size (bp): 10266
  Vector type: Mammalian Expression, CRISPR
Growth in bacteria
  Bacterial resistance: Ampicillin, 100 μg/mL
  Growth temperature: 37°C
  Growth strain: DH5alpha
  Copy number: Unknown
Gene/Insert
  Gene/Insert name: S. pyogenes dCas9 fused with the inactivated (E756A) catalytic domain of human DNMT3A (amino acids P602-V912) and T2A-EGFP (alt names: dCas9-DNMT3A-EGFP (ANV); SpdCas9-DNMT3A-T2A-EGFP (ANV); 6020)
  Species: H. sapiens (human), Synthetic; S. pyogenes
  Mutation: D10A and H840A in S.pyogenes Cas9; E756A inactivating mutation in H. sapiens DNMT3A
  GenBank ID: AKA60242.1 NP_072046.2
  Entrez Gene: DNMT3A (a.k.a. DNMT3A2, HESJAS, M.HsaIIIA, TBRS)
  Promoter: CBh
  Tag / fusion protein: 3xFLAG (N terminal on insert); SV40 NLS (N terminal on insert); T2A-EGFP (C terminal on insert)
  Cloning method: Restriction Enzyme; 5′ cloning site BamHI (not destroyed); 3′ cloning site FseI (not destroyed)
  Sequencing primers: 5′ GS-linker For 5' GAAGAGGTACACCAGCACCAAAG 3'; 3′ BGH Rev
Resource information
  A portion of this plasmid was derived from a plasmid made by: The plasmid is derived from Addgene plasmids #35521, #48141 and #48140.
Terms and licenses: Academic/Nonprofit Terms; Industry Terms: Not Available to Industry
Depositor comments: The catalytic domain of human DNMT3A (amino acids P602-V912) was derived from the plasmid pcDNA3/Myc-DNMT3A (Addgene, plasmid #35521) (Chen et al., 2005, J Cell Biochem 95: 902-917). Undesired BbsI restriction site was removed by site-directed mutagenesis, without affecting the amino acid sequence. The DNMT3A active site motif ENV was mutated to ANV (E756A). Plasmid pSpCas9n(BB)-2A-Puro (PX462) (Addgene, plasmid #48141) (Ran et al., 2013, Nat Protoc 8: 2281-2308) was used as a backbone. Additional H840A mutation was introduced into Cas9n D10A nickase. T2A-PuroR EcoRI fragment was replaced with T2A-EGFP fragment from pSpCas9n(BB)-2A-GFP (PX461) (Addgene, plasmid #48140) (Ran et al., 2013, Nat Protoc 8: 2281-2308).
How to cite: pdCas9-DNMT3A-EGFP (ANV) was a gift from Vlatka Zoldos (Addgene plasmid # 71685 ; http://n2t.net/addgene:71685 ; RRID:Addgene_71685)
