[The description below was written by a language model from this plasmid's Addgene catalogue record and pLannotate feature annotations shown in this document.]
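Description:
pdCas9-DNMT3A-EGFP (ANV) is a roughly 10.3 kb mammalian expression and CRISPR plasmid built on the PX462 (pSpCas9n(BB)-2A-Puro) backbone. It is propagated in E. coli through a high-copy ColE1/pUC-type origin with ampicillin selection. It also carries an f1 phage origin and a single annotated AAV2 ITR remnant inherited from the parent vector, along with small bom and rop fragments.

The plasmid holds two expression units. A human U6 RNA polymerase III promoter sits upstream of the S. pyogenes guide RNA scaffold, so the plasmid serves as a cloning backbone for a user-supplied sgRNA. The depositor notes that an unwanted BbsI site in the DNMT3A fragment was removed by silent mutagenesis.

The second unit uses the CBh promoter (CMV enhancer, chicken β-actin promoter and hybrid intron) to drive a human codon-optimized fusion protein, ending in a bGH polyadenylation signal. This fusion begins with an N-terminal 3xFLAG tag and SV40 NLS, followed by nuclease-dead Cas9 (D10A and H840A) and a nucleoplasmin NLS. These are joined to the catalytic domain of human DNMT3A (residues P602–V912). A T2A peptide followed by EGFP replaces the parent's puromycin cassette, so EGFP is released as a separate protein that marks transfected cells.

In this ANV version the methyltransferase active-site motif ENV is mutated (E756A), which inactivates the catalytic domain. The construct therefore appears suited as the catalytically dead counterpart in targeted DNA methylation experiments, helping to separate effects of dCas9 binding from those of methyltransferase activity at the sgRNA-specified locus.
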