Features (pLannotate 1.2.2; 19 found; start..end, strand, type, name):
      1..241     +  promoter       U6 promoter: RNA polymerase III promoter for human U6 snRNA
    268..343     +  misc_RNA       gRNA scaffold: guide RNA scaffold for the Streptococcus pyogenes CRISPR/Cas9 system
    350..393     +  misc_RNA       gRNA scaffold (fragment): guide RNA scaffold for the Streptococcus pyogenes CRISPR/Cas9 system
    440..725     +  enhancer       CMV enhancer: human cytomegalovirus immediate early enhancer; contains an 18-bp deletion relative to the standard CMV enhancer
    727..1004    +  promoter       chicken β-actin promoter: No description available
   1005..1232    +  intron         hybrid intron: hybrid between chicken β-actin (CBA) and minute virus of mice (MMV) introns (Gray et al., 2011)
   1370..5470    +  CDS            Cas9: Cas9 (Csn1) endonuclease from the Streptococcus pyogenes Type II CRISPR/Cas system generates RNA-guided double strand breaks in DNA
   5471..5518    +  CDS            nucleoplasmin NLS: bipartite nuclear localization signal from nucleoplasmin
   5546..6478    +  CDS            DNMT3A catalytic domain: catalytic domain of DNA methyltransferase 3A
   6560..7273    +  CDS            EGFP: EGFP is a basic (constitutively fluorescent) green fluorescent protein published in 1996, derived from Aequorea victoria. It is reported to be a rapidly-maturing weak dimer with moderate acid sensitivity.
   7312..7423    +  polyA_signal   bGH poly(A) signal: bovine growth hormone polyadenylation signal
   7528..7668    +  repeat_region  AAV2 ITR: inverted terminal repeat of adeno-associated virus serotype 2 inverted
   7673..7724    -  misc_feature   bom (fragment): basis of mobility region from pBR322
   7743..8198    +  rep_origin     f1 ori (sequence partly withheld): f1 bacteriophage origin of replication; arrow indicates direction of (+) strand synthesis
   8199..8248    -  misc_feature   bom (fragment): basis of mobility region from pBR322
   8350..8385    -  CDS            rop (fragment): Rop protein, which maintains plasmids at low copy number; rop
   8480..8584    +  promoter       AmpR promoter: bla
   8585..9445    +  CDS            AmpR: β-lactamase; bla; confers resistance to ampicillin, carbenicillin, and related antibiotics
   9616..10204   +  rep_origin     ori: high-copy-number ColE1/pMB1/pBR322/pUC origin of replication
>Addgene plasmid #71685 | pdCas9-DNMT3A-EGFP (ANV) | addgene full sequence | sequence record 322543 | Addgene NGS Result
GAGGGCCTATTTCCCATGATTCCTTCATATTTGCATATACGATACAAGGCTGTTAGAGAGATAATTGGAA
TTAATTTGACTGTAAACACAAAGATATTAGTACAAAATACGTGACGTAGAAAGTAATAATTTCTTGGGTA
GTTTGCAGTTTTAAAATTATGTTTTAAAATGGACTATCATATGCTTACCGTAACTTGAAAGTATTTCGAT
TTCTTGGCTTTATATATCTTGTGGAAAGGACGAAACACCGGGTCTTCGAGAAGACCTGTTTTAGAGCTAG
AAATAGCAAGTTAAAATAAGGCTAGTCCGTTATCAACTTGAAAAAGTGGCACCGAGTCGGTGCTTTTTTG
TTTTAGAGCTAGAAATAGCAAGTTAAAATAAGGCTAGTCCGTTTTTAGCGCGTGCGCCAATTCTGCAGAC
AAATGGCTCTAGAGGTACCCGTTACATAACTTACGGTAAATGGCCCGCCTGGCTGACCGCCCAACGACCC
CCGCCCATTGACGTCAATAGTAACGCCAATAGGGACTTTCCATTGACGTCAATGGGTGGAGTATTTACGG
TAAACTGCCCACTTGGCAGTACATCAAGTGTATCATATGCCAAGTACGCCCCCTATTGACGTCAATGACG
GTAAATGGCCCGCCTGGCATTGTGCCCAGTACATGACCTTATGGGACTTTCCTACTTGGCAGTACATCTA
CGTATTAGTCATCGCTATTACCATGGTCGAGGTGAGCCCCACGTTCTGCTTCACTCTCCCCATCTCCCCC
CCCTCCCCACCCCCAATTTTGTATTTATTTATTTTTTAATTATTTTGTGCAGCGATGGGGGCGGGGGGGG
GGGGGGGGCGCGCGCCGGGGGGGGGGGGGGGGGGGGGGGGGSGGGGSGGGGSGRGGCGGAGAGGTGCGGC
GGCAGCCAATCAGAGCGGCGCGCTCCGAAAGTTTCCTTTTATGGCGAGGCGGCGGCGGCGGCGGCCCTAT
AAAAAGCGAAGCGCGCGGCGGGCGGGAGTCGCTGCGCGCTGCCTTCGCCCCGTGCCCCGCTCCGCCGCCG
CCTCGCGCCGCCCGCCCCGGCTCTGACTGACCGCGTTACTCCCACAGGTGAGCGGGCGGGACGGCCCTTC
TCCTCCGGGCTGTAATTAGCTGAGCAAGAGGTAAGGGTTTAAGGGATGGTTGGTTGGTGGGGTATTAATG
TTTAATTACCTGGAGCACCTGCCTGAAATCACTTTTTTTCAGGTTGGACCGGTGCCACCATGGACTATAA
GGACCACGACGGAGACTACAAGGATCATGATATTGATTACAAAGACGATGACGATAAGATGGCCCCAAAG
AAGAAGCGGAAGGTCGGTATCCACGGAGTCCCAGCAGCCGACAAGAAGTACAGCATCGGCCTGGCCATCG
GCACCAACTCTGTGGGCTGGGCCGTGATCACCGACGAGTACAAGGTGCCCAGCAAGAAATTCAAGGTGCT
GGGCAACACCGACCGGCACAGCATCAAGAAGAACCTGATCGGAGCCCTGCTGTTCGACAGCGGCGAAACA
GCCGAGGCCACCCGGCTGAAGAGAACCGCCAGAAGAAGATACACCAGACGGAAGAACCGGATCTGCTATC
TGCAAGAGATCTTCAGCAACGAGATGGCCAAGGTGGACGACAGCTTCTTCCACAGACTGGAAGAGTCCTT
CCTGGTGGAAGAGGATAAGAAGCACGAGCGGCACCCCATCTTCGGCAACATCGTGGACGAGGTGGCCTAC
CACGAGAAGTACCCCACCATCTACCACCTGAGAAAGAAACTGGTGGACAGCACCGACAAGGCCGACCTGC
GGCTGATCTATCTGGCCCTGGCCCACATGATCAAGTTCCGGGGCCACTTCCTGATCGAGGGCGACCTGAA
CCCCGACAACAGCGACGTGGACAAGCTGTTCATCCAGCTGGTGCAGACCTACAACCAGCTGTTCGAGGAA
AACCCCATCAACGCCAGCGGCGTGGACGCCAAGGCCATCCTGTCTGCCAGACTGAGCAAGAGCAGACGGC
TGGAAAATCTGATCGCCCAGCTGCCCGGCGAGAAGAAGAATGGCCTGTTCGGCAACCTGATTGCCCTGAG
CCTGGGCCTGACCCCCAACTTCAAGAGCAACTTCGACCTGGCCGAGGATGCCAAACTGCAGCTGAGCAAG
GACACCTACGACGACGACCTGGACAACCTGCTGGCCCAGATCGGCGACCAGTACGCCGACCTGTTTCTGG
CCGCCAAGAACCTGTCCGACGCCATCCTGCTGAGCGACATCCTGAGAGTGAACACCGAGATCACCAAGGC
CCCCCTGAGCGCCTCTATGATCAAGAGATACGACGAGCACCACCAGGACCTGACCCTGCTGAAAGCTCTC
GTGCGGCAGCAGCTGCCTGAGAAGTACAAAGAGATTTTCTTCGACCAGAGCAAGAACGGCTACGCCGGCT
ACATTGACGGCGGAGCCAGCCAGGAAGAGTTCTACAAGTTCATCAAGCCCATCCTGGAAAAGATGGACGG
CACCGAGGAACTGCTCGTGAAGCTGAACAGAGAGGACCTGCTGCGGAAGCAGCGGACCTTCGACAACGGC
AGCATCCCCCACCAGATCCACCTGGGAGAGCTGCACGCCATTCTGCGGCGGCAGGAAGATTTTTACCCAT
TCCTGAAGGACAACCGGGAAAAGATCGAGAAGATCCTGACCTTCCGCATCCCCTACTACGTGGGCCCTCT
GGCCAGGGGAAACAGCAGATTCGCCTGGATGACCAGAAAGAGCGAGGAAACCATCACCCCCTGGAACTTC
GAGGAAGTGGTGGACAAGGGCGCTTCCGCCCAGAGCTTCATCGAGCGGATGACCAACTTCGATAAGAACC
TGCCCAACGAGAAGGTGCTGCCCAAGCACAGCCTGCTGTACGAGTACTTCACCGTGTATAACGAGCTGAC
CAAAGTGAAATACGTGACCGAGGGAATGAGAAAGCCCGCCTTCCTGAGCGGCGAGCAGAAAAAGGCCATC
GTGGACCTGCTGTTCAAGACCAACCGGAAAGTGACCGTGAAGCAGCTGAAAGAGGACTACTTCAAGAAAA
TCGAGTGCTTCGACTCCGTGGAAATCTCCGGCGTGGAAGATCGGTTCAACGCCTCCCTGGGCACATACCA
CGATCTGCTGAAAATTATCAAGGACAAGGACTTCCTGGACAATGAGGAAAACGAGGACATTCTGGAAGAT
ATCGTGCTGACCCTGACACTGTTTGAGGACAGAGAGATGATCGAGGAACGGCTGAAAACCTATGCCCACC
TGTTCGACGACAAAGTGATGAAGCAGCTGAAGCGGCGGAGATACACCGGCTGGGGCAGGCTGAGCCGGAA
GCTGATCAACGGCATCCGGGACAAGCAGTCCGGCAAGACAATCCTGGATTTCCTGAAGTCCGACGGCTTC
GCCAACAGAAACTTCATGCAGCTGATCCACGACGACAGCCTGACCTTTAAAGAGGACATCCAGAAAGCCC
AGGTGTCCGGCCAGGGCGATAGCCTGCACGAGCACATTGCCAATCTGGCCGGCAGCCCCGCCATTAAGAA
GGGCATCCTGCAGACAGTGAAGGTGGTGGACGAGCTCGTGAAAGTGATGGGCCGGCACAAGCCCGAGAAC
ATCGTGATCGAAATGGCCAGAGAGAACCAGACCACCCAGAAGGGACAGAAGAACAGCCGCGAGAGAATGA
AGCGGATCGAAGAGGGCATCAAAGAGCTGGGCAGCCAGATCCTGAAAGAACACCCCGTGGAAAACACCCA
GCTGCAGAACGAGAAGCTGTACCTGTACTACCTGCAGAATGGGCGGGATATGTACGTGGACCAGGAACTG
GACATCAACCGGCTGTCCGACTACGATGTGGACGCTATCGTGCCTCAGAGCTTTCTGAAGGACGACTCCA
TCGACAACAAGGTGCTGACCAGAAGCGACAAGAACCGGGGCAAGAGCGACAACGTGCCCTCCGAAGAGGT
CGTGAAGAAGATGAAGAACTACTGGCGGCAGCTGCTGAACGCCAAGCTGATTACCCAGAGAAAGTTCGAC
AATCTGACCAAGGCCGAGAGAGGCGGCCTGAGCGAACTGGATAAGGCCGGCTTCATCAAGAGACAGCTGG
TGGAAACCCGGCAGATCACAAAGCACGTGGCACAGATCCTGGACTCCCGGATGAACACTAAGTACGACGA
GAATGACAAGCTGATCCGGGAAGTGAAAGTGATCACCCTGAAGTCCAAGCTGGTGTCCGATTTCCGGAAG
GATTTCCAGTTTTACAAAGTGCGCGAGATCAACAACTACCACCACGCCCACGACGCCTACCTGAACGCCG
TCGTGGGAACCGCCCTGATCAAAAAGTACCCTAAGCTGGAAAGCGAGTTCGTGTACGGCGACTACAAGGT
GTACGACGTGCGGAAGATGATCGCCAAGAGCGAGCAGGAAATCGGCAAGGCTACCGCCAAGTACTTCTTC
TACAGCAACATCATGAACTTTTTCAAGACCGAGATTACCCTGGCCAACGGCGAGATCCGGAAGCGGCCTC
TGATCGAGACAAACGGCGAAACCGGGGAGATCGTGTGGGATAAGGGCCGGGATTTTGCCACCGTGCGGAA
AGTGCTGAGCATGCCCCAAGTGAATATCGTGAAAAAGACCGAGGTGCAGACAGGCGGCTTCAGCAAAGAG
TCTATCCTGCCCAAGAGGAACAGCGATAAGCTGATCGCCAGAAAGAAGGACTGGGACCCTAAGAAGTACG
GCGGCTTCGACAGCCCCACCGTGGCCTATTCTGTGCTGGTGGTGGCCAAAGTGGAAAAGGGCAAGTCCAA
GAAACTGAAGAGTGTGAAAGAGCTGCTGGGGATCACCATCATGGAAAGAAGCAGCTTCGAGAAGAATCCC
ATCGACTTTCTGGAAGCCAAGGGCTACAAAGAAGTGAAAAAGGACCTGATCATCAAGCTGCCTAAGTACT
CCCTGTTCGAGCTGGAAAACGGCCGGAAGAGAATGCTGGCCTCTGCCGGCGAACTGCAGAAGGGAAACGA
ACTGGCCCTGCCCTCCAAATATGTGAACTTCCTGTACCTGGCCAGCCACTATGAGAAGCTGAAGGGCTCC
CCCGAGGATAATGAGCAGAAACAGCTGTTTGTGGAACAGCACAAGCACTACCTGGACGAGATCATCGAGC
AGATCAGCGAGTTCTCCAAGAGAGTGATCCTGGCCGACGCTAATCTGGACAAAGTGCTGTCCGCCTACAA
CAAGCACCGGGATAAGCCCATCAGAGAGCAGGCCGAGAATATCATCCACCTGTTTACCCTGACCAATCTG
GGAGCCCCTGCCGCCTTCAAGTACTTTGACACCACCATCGACCGGAAGAGGTACACCAGCACCAAAGAGG
TGCTGGACGCCACCCTGATCCACCAGAGCATCACCGGCCTGTACGAGACACGGATCGACCTGTCTCAGCT
GGGAGGCGACAAAAGGCCGGCGGCCACGAAAAAGGCCGGACAGGCCAAAAAGAAAAAGCTCGAGGGCGGA
GGCGGGAGCGGATCCCCCTCCCGGCTCCAGATGTTCTTCGCTAATAACCACGACCAGGAATTTGACCCTC
CAAAGGTTTACCCACCTGTCCCAGCTGAGAAGAGGAAGCCCATCCGGGTGCTGTCTCTCTTTGATGGAAT
CGCTACAGGGCTCCTGGTGCTGAAGGACTTGGGCATTCAGGTGGACCGCTACATTGCCTCGGAGGTGTGT
GAGGACTCCATCACGGTGGGCATGGTGCGGCACCAGGGGAAGATCATGTACGTCGGGGACGTCCGCAGCG
TCACACAGAAGCATATCCAGGAGTGGGGCCCATTCGATCTGGTGATTGGGGGCAGTCCCTGCAATGACCT
CTCCATCGTCAACCCTGCTCGCAAGGGCCTCTACGAGGGCACTGGCCGGCTCTTCTTTGAGTTCTACCGC
CTCCTGCATGATGCGCGGCCCAAGGAGGGAGATGATCGCCCCTTCTTCTGGCTCTTTGCGAATGTGGTGG
CCATGGGCGTTAGTGACAAGAGGGACATCTCGCGATTTCTCGAGTCCAACCCTGTGATGATTGATGCCAA
AGAAGTGTCAGCTGCACACAGGGCCCGCTACTTCTGGGGTAACCTTCCCGGTATGAACAGGCCGTTGGCA
TCCACTGTGAATGATAAGCTGGAGCTGCAGGAGTGTCTGGAGCATGGCAGGATAGCCAAGTTCAGCAAAG
TGAGGACCATTACTACGAGGTCAAACTCCATAAAGCAGGGCAAAGACCAGCATTTTCCTGTGTTCATGAA
TGAGAAAGAGGACATCTTATGGTGCACTGAAATGGAAAGGGTATTTGGTTTCCCAGTCCACTATACTGAC
GTCTCCAACATGAGCCGCTTGGCGAGGCAGAGACTGCTGGGCCGGTCATGGAGCGTGCCAGTCATCCGCC
ACCTCTTCGCTCCGCTGAAGGAGTATTTTGCGTGTGTGTCCGGCCGGCCCGAATTCGGCAGTGGAGAGGG
CAGAGGAAGTCTGCTAACATGCGGTGACGTCGAGGAGAATCCTGGCCCAGTGAGCAAGGGCGAGGAGCTG
TTCACCGGGGTGGTGCCCATCCTGGTCGAGCTGGACGGCGACGTAAACGGCCACAAGTTCAGCGTGTCCG
GCGAGGGCGAGGGCGATGCCACCTACGGCAAGCTGACCCTGAAGTTCATCTGCACCACCGGCAAGCTGCC
CGTGCCCTGGCCCACCCTCGTGACCACCCTGACCTACGGCGTGCAGTGCTTCAGCCGCTACCCCGACCAC
ATGAAGCAGCACGACTTCTTCAAGTCCGCCATGCCCGAAGGCTACGTCCAGGAGCGCACCATCTTCTTCA
AGGACGACGGCAACTACAAGACCCGCGCCGAGGTGAAGTTCGAGGGCGACACCCTGGTGAACCGCATCGA
GCTGAAGGGCATCGACTTCAAGGAGGACGGCAACATCCTGGGGCACAAGCTGGAGTACAACTACAACAGC
CACAACGTCTATATCATGGCCGACAAGCAGAAGAACGGCATCAAGGTGAACTTCAAGATCCGCCACAACA
TCGAGGACGGCAGCGTGCAGCTCGCCGACCACTACCAGCAGAACACCCCCATCGGCGACGGCCCCGTGCT
GCTGCCCGACAACCACTACCTGAGCACCCAGTCCGCCCTGAGCAAAGACCCCAACGAGAAGCGCGATCAC
ATGGTCCTGCTGGAGTTCGTGACCGCCGCCGGGATCACTCTCGGCATGGACGAGCTGTACAAGGAATTCA
ATTCTAACTAGAGCTCGCTGATCAGCCTCGACTGTGCCTTCTAGTTGCCAGCCATCTGTTGTTTGCCCCT
CCCCCGTGCCTTCCTTGACCCTGGAAGGTGCCACTCCCACTGTCCTTTCCTAATAAAATGAGGAAATTGC
ATCGCATTGTCTGAGTAGGTGTCATTCTATTCTGGGGGGTGGGGTGGGGCAGGACAGCAAGGGGGAGGAT
TGGGAAGAGAATAGCAGGCATGCTGGGGAGCGGCCGCAGGAACCCCTAGTGATGGAGTTGGCCACTCCCT
CTCTGCGCGCTCGCTCGCTCACTGAGGCCGGGCGACCAAAGGTCGCCCGACGCCCGGGCTTTGCCCGGGC
GGCCTCAGTGAGCGAGCGAGCGCGCAGCTGCCTGCAGGGGCGCCTGATGCGGTATTTTCTCCTTACGCAT
CTGTGCGGTATTTCACACCGCATA
[95 nt withheld, positions 7725-7819]
T
[46 nt withheld, positions 7821-7866]
C
[141 nt withheld, positions 7868-8008]
CCTTTGACGTTGGAGTCCACGTTCTTT
[37 nt withheld, positions 8036-8072]
ACTCTATCTCGGGCTATTCTTTTGATTTATAAGGGATTTTGCCGATTTCGGTCTATTGGTTAAAAAATGA
GCTGATTTAACAAAAATTTAACGCGAATTTTAACAAAATATTAACGTTTACAATTTTATGGTGCACTCTC
AGTACAATCTGCTCTGATGCCGCATAGTTAAGCCAGCCCCGACACCCGCCAACACCCGCTGACGCGCCCT
GACGGGCTTGTCTGCTCCCGGCATCCGCTTACAGACAAGCTGTGACCGTCTCCGGGAGCTGCATGTGTCA
GAGGTTTTCACCGTCATCACCGAAACGCGCGAGACGAAAGGGCCTCGTGATACGCCTATTTTTATAGGTT
AATGTCATGATAATAATGGTTTCTTAGACGTCAGGTGGCACTTTTCGGGGAAATGTGCGCGGAACCCCTA
TTTGTTTATTTTTCTAAATACATTCAAATATGTATCCGCTCATGAGACAATAACCCTGATAAATGCTTCA
ATAATATTGAAAAAGGAAGAGTATGAGTATTCAACATTTCCGTGTCGCCCTTATTCCCTTTTTTGCGGCA
TTTTGCCTTCCTGTTTTTGCTCACCCAGAAACGCTGGTGAAAGTAAAAGATGCTGAAGATCAGTTGGGTG
CACGAGTGGGTTACATCGAACTGGATCTCAACAGCGGTAAGATCCTTGAGAGTTTTCGCCCCGAAGAACG
TTTTCCAATGATGAGCACTTTTAAAGTTCTGCTATGTGGCGCGGTATTATCCCGTATTGACGCCGGGCAA
GAGCAACTCGGTCGCCGCATACACTATTCTCAGAATGACTTGGTTGAGTACTCACCAGTCACAGAAAAGC
ATCTTACGGATGGCATGACAGTAAGAGAATTATGCAGTGCTGCCATAACCATGAGTGATAACACTGCGGC
CAACTTACTTCTGACAACGATCGGAGGACCGAAGGAGCTAACCGCTTTTTTGCACAACATGGGGGATCAT
GTAACTCGCCTTGATCGTTGGGAACCGGAGCTGAATGAAGCCATACCAAACGACGAGCGTGACACCACGA
TGCCTGTAGCAATGGCAACAACGTTGCGCAAACTATTAACTGGCGAACTACTTACTCTAGCTTCCCGGCA
ACAATTAATAGACTGGATGGAGGCGGATAAAGTTGCAGGACCACTTCTGCGCTCGGCCCTTCCGGCTGGC
TGGTTTATTGCTGATAAATCTGGAGCCGGTGAGCGTGGAAGCCGCGGTATCATTGCAGCACTGGGGCCAG
ATGGTAAGCCCTCCCGTATCGTAGTTATCTACACGACGGGGAGTCAGGCAACTATGGATGAACGAAATAG
ACAGATCGCTGAGATAGGTGCCTCACTGATTAAGCATTGGTAACTGTCAGACCAAGTTTACTCATATATA
CTTTAGATTGATTTAAAACTTCATTTTTAATTTAAAAGGATCTAGGTGAAGATCCTTTTTGATAATCTCA
TGACCAAAATCCCTTAACGTGAGTTTTCGTTCCACTGAGCGTCAGACCCCGTAGAAAAGATCAAAGGATC
TTCTTGAGATCCTTTTTTTCTGCGCGTAATCTGCTGCTTGCAAACAAAAAAACCACCGCTACCAGCGGTG
GTTTGTTTGCCGGATCAAGAGCTACCAACTCTTTTTCCGAAGGTAACTGGCTTCAGCAGAGCGCAGATAC
CAAATACTGTTCTTCTAGTGTAGCCGTAGTTAGGCCACCACTTCAAGAACTCTGTAGCACCGCCTACATA
CCTCGCTCTGCTAATCCTGTTACCAGTGGCTGCTGCCAGTGGCGATAAGTCGTGTCTTACCGGGTTGGAC
TCAAGACGATAGTTACCGGATAAGGCGCAGCGGTCGGGCTGAACGGGGGGTTCGTGCACACAGCCCAGCT
TGGAGCGAACGACCTACACCGAACTGAGATACCTACAGCGTGAGCTATGAGAAAGCGCCACGCTTCCCGA
AGGGAGAAAGGCGGACAGGTATCCGGTAAGCGGCAGGGTCGGAACAGGAGAGCGCACGAGGGAGCTTCCA
GGGGGAAACGCCTGGTATCTTTATAGTCCTGTCGGGTTTCGCCACCTCTGACTTGAGCGTCGATTTTTGT
GATGCTCGTCAGGGGGGCGGAGCCTATGGAAAAACGCCAGCAACGCGGCCTTTTTACGGTTCCTGGCCTT
TTGCTGGCCTTTTGCTCACATGT
