>Addgene plasmid #71685 | pdCas9-DNMT3A-EGFP (ANV) | addgene partial sequence | sequence record 134093 | hU6-F 5'-GAGGGCCTATTTCCCATGATT-3'
ATTAATTTGACTGTAAACACAAAGATATTAGTACAAAATACGTGACGTAGAAAGTAATAATTTCTTGGGT
AGTTTGCAGTTTTAAAATTATGTTTTAAAATGGACTATCATATGCTTACCGTAACTTGAAAGTATTTCGA
TTTCTTGGCTTTATATATCTTGTGGAAAGGACGAAACACCGGGTCTTCGAGAAGACCTGTTTTAGAGCTA
GAAATAGCAAGTTAAAATAAGGCTAGTCCGTTATCAACTTGAAAAAGTGGCACCGAGTCGGTGCTTTTTT
GTTTTAGAGCTAGAAATAGCAAGTTAAAATAAGGCTAGTCCGTTTTTAGCGCGTGCGCCAATTCTGCAGA
CAAATGGCTCTAGAGGTACCCGTTACATAACTTACGGTAAATGGCCCGCCTGGCTGACCGCCCAACGACC
CCCGCCCATTGACGTCAATAGTAACGCCAATAGGGACTTTCCATTGACGTCAATGGGTGGAGTATTTACG
GTAAACTGCCCACTTGGCAGTACATCAAGTGTATCATATGCCAAGTACGCCCCCTATTGACGTCAATGAC
GGTAAATGGCCCGCCTGGCATTGTGCCCAGTACATGACCTTATGGGACTTTCCTACTTGGCAGTACATCT
ACGTATTAGTCATCGCTATTACCATGGTCGAGGTGAGCCCCACGTTCTGCTTCACTCTCCCCA
