>Addgene plasmid #71685 | pdCas9-DNMT3A-EGFP (ANV) | addgene partial sequence | sequence record 134100 | dCas9-R2 5'-GGGTTTCCACCAGCTGTCTC-3'
GGCCTTGGTCAGATTGTCGAACTTTCTCTGGGTAATCAGCTTGGCGTTCAGCAGCTGCCGCCAGTAGTTC
TTCATCTTCTTCACGACCTCTTCGGAGGGCACGTTGTCGCTCTTGCCCCGGTTCTTGTCGCTTCTGGTCA
GCACCTTGTTGTCGATGGAGTCGTCCTTCAGAAAGCTCTGAGGCACGATAGCGTCCACATCGTAGTCGGA
CAGCCGGTTGATGTCCAGTTCCTGGTCCACGTACATATCCCGCCCATTCTGCAGGTAGTACAGGTACAGC
TTCTCGTTCTGCAGCTGGGTGTTTTCCACGGGGTGTTCTTTCAGGATCTGGCTGCCCAGCTCTTTGATGC
CCTCTTCGATCCGCTTCATTCTCTCGCGGCTGTTCTTCTGTCCCTTCTGGGTGGTCTGGTTCTCTCTGGC
CATTTCGATCACGATGTTCTCGGGCTTGTGCCGGCCCATCACTTTCACGAGCTCGTCCACCACCTTCACT
GTCTGCAGGATGCCCTTCTTAATGGCGGGGCTGCCGGCCAGATTGGCAATGTGCTCGTGCAGGCTATCGC
CCTGGCCGGACACCTGGGCTTTCTGGATGTCCTCTTTAAAGGTCAGGCTGTCGTCGTGGATCAGCTGCAT
GAAGTTTCTGTTGGCGAAGCCGTCGGACTTCAGGAAATCCAGGATTGTCTTGCCGGACTGCTTGTCCCGG
ATGCCGTTGATCAGCTTCCGGCTCAGCCTGCCCCAGCCGGTGTATCTCCGCCGCTTCAGCTGCTTCATCA
CTTTGTCGTCGAACAGGTGGGCATAGGTTTTCAGCCGTTCCTCGATCATCTCTCTGTCCTCAAACAGTGT
CAGGGTCAGCACGATATCTT
