>Addgene plasmid #71685 | pdCas9-DNMT3A-EGFP (ANV) | addgene partial sequence | sequence record 134102 | EGFP-N 5'-CGTCGCCGTCCAGCTCGACCAG-3'
GGCCAGGATTCTCCTCGACGTCACCGCATGTTAGCAGACTTCCTCTGCCCTCTCCACTGCCGAATTCGGG
CCGGCCGGACACACACGCAAAATACTCCTTCAGCGGAGCGAAGAGGTGGCGGATGACTGGCACGCTCCAT
GACCGGCCCAGCAGTCTCTGCCTCGCCAAGCGGCTCATGTTGGAGACGTCAGTATAGTGGACTGGGAAAC
CAAATACCCTTTCCATTTCAGTGCACCATAAGATGTCCTCTTTCTCATTCATGAACACAGGAAAATGCTG
GTCTTTGCCCTGCTTTATGGAGTTTGACCTCGTAGTAATGGTCCTCACTTTGCTGAACTTGGCTATCCTG
CCATGCTCCAGACACTCCTGCAGCTCCAGCTTATCATTCACAGTGGATGCCAACGGCCTGTTCATACCGG
GAAGGTTACCCCAGAAGTAGCGGGCCCTGTGTGCAGCTGACACTTCTTTGGCATCAATCATCACAGGGTT
GGACTCGAGAAATCGCGAGATGTCCCTCTTGTCACTAACGCCCATGGCCACCACATTCGCAAAGAGCCAG
AAGAAGGGGCGATCATCTCCCTCCTTGGGCCGCGCATCATGCAGGAGGCGGTAGAACTCAAAGAAGAGCC
GGCCAGTGCCCTCGTAGAGGCCCTTGCGAGCAGGGTTGACGATGGAGAGGTCATTGCAGGGACTGCCCCC
AATCACCAGATCGAATGGGCCCCACTCCTGGATATGCTTCTGTGTGACGCTGCGGACGTCCCCGACGTAC
ATGATCTTCCCCTGGTGCCGCACCATGCCC
