>Addgene plasmid #71685 | pdCas9-DNMT3A-EGFP (ANV) | addgene partial sequence | sequence record 135433 | hSpCas9-R1 5'-CGCTCGTGCTTCTTATCCTC-3'
CCACCTTGGCCATCTCGTTGCTGAAGATCTCTTGCAGATAGCAGATCCGGTTCTTCCGTCTGGTGTATCT
TCTTCTGGCGGTTCTCTTCAGCCGGGTGGCCTCGGCTGTTTCGCCGCTGTCGAACAGCAGGGCTCCGATC
AGGTTCTTCTTGATGCTGTGCCGGTCGGTGTTGCCCAGCACCTTGAATTTCTTGCTGGGCACCTTGTACT
CGTCGGTGATCACGGCCCAGCCCACAGAGTTGGTGCCGATGGCCAGGCCGATGCTGTACTTCTTGTCGGC
TGCTGGGACTCCGTGGATACCGACCTTCCGCTTCTTCTTTGGGGCCATCTTATCGTCATCGTCTTTGTAA
TCAATATCATGATCCTTGTAGTCTCCGTCGTGGTCCTTATAGTCCATGGTGGCACCGGTCCAACCTGAAA
AAAAGTGATTTCAGGCAGGTGCTCCAGGTAATTAAACATTAATACCCCACCAACCAACCATCCCTTAAAC
CCTTACCTCTTGCTCAGCTAAT
